>Addgene plasmid #90018 | pAAVS1 Insulator ObLiGaRe/EPB71 | addgene full sequence | sequence record 178060 | Addgene NGS Result
TCGCGCGTTTCGGTGATGACGGTGAAAACCTCTGACACATGCAGCTCCCGGAGACGGTCACAGCTTGTCT
GTAAGCGGATGCCGGGAGCAGACAAGCCCGTCAGGGCGCGTCAGCGGGTGTTGGCGGGTGTCGGGGCTGG
CTTAACTATGCGGCATCAGAGCAGATTGTACTGAGAGTGCACCATATGCGGTGTGAAATACCGCACAGAT
GCGTAAGGAGAAAATACCGCATCAGGCGCCATTCGCCATTCAGGCTGCGCAACTGTTGGGAAGGGCGATC
GGTGCGGGCCTCTTCGCTATTACGCCAGCTGGCGAAAGGGGGATGTGCTGCAAGGCGATTAAGTTGGGTA
ACGCCAGGGTTTTCCCAGTCACGACGTTGTAAAACGACGGCCAGTAAGCTTATCCTGTCCCTAGGCCACC
CACTGTGGGTCTATAGTGTCACCTAAATCTCTAGAGCCCTTCATTAGGCGCGCCAATCCCATTGCAAATT
CTACAAAAGGAGTGTTTCCCAACTGCTCTATCAAGAGGAATGTTGCACACTGTGACCTGAATGCAAACAT
CACACGCGCCAGCAGAGAGGAAGAAGAGAGGCTTCCCTGACCGGGAATCGAACCCGGGCCGCGGCGGTGA
GAGCGCCGAATCCTAACCACTAGACCACCAGGGAGCACGCGCCAAAGCTCAATGAGCTATAATTATCCCC
TTGGAAAACCTACAAAAACAGTGTTTCAAAACTGCTCTGTGAAAAGGGACCTTTGCTAGCACGCGGCGCC
AGGCAAAACGTGGGCACGCTGCGTTGGCCGGGAATCGAACCCGGGTCAACTGCTTGGAAGGCAGCTATGC
TCACCACTATACCACCAACGCGCACACGCGCCAGCAGATTCTACGGGAAGAGTGTTTCAAAACTGCTCTA
TCAAGAGAAATGTTCCACCTTGTGTGTGGAATGCAGCCATCACACGCGTCCATGAAAGGGCTTAATTAAG
ATATCGTTTAAACGTCGACCTGCAGAGGCCGGCGGATAACTAGCTGATCGCGGTCTTCCCCGACCCAGGT
CACTTCTGGGTTATAGCTGAGACTCCGGACAGCATGCAACCCATTAGGCGCGCCAATCCCATTGCAAATT
CTACAAAAGGAGTGTTTCCCAACTGCTCTATCAAGAGGAATGTTGCACACTGTGACCTGAATGCAAACAT
CACACGCGCCAGCAGAGAGGAAGAAGAGAGGCTTCCCTGACCGGGAATCGAACCCGGGCCGCGGCGGTGA
GAGCGCCGAATCCTAACCACTAGACCACCAGGGAGCACGCGCCAAAGCTCAATGAGCTATAATTATCCCC
TTGGAAAACCTACAAAAACAGTGTTTCAAAACTGCTCTGTGAAAAGGGACCTTTGCTAGCACGCGGCGCC
AGGCAAAACGTGGGCACGCTGCGTTGGCCGGGAATCGAACCCGGGTCAACTGCTTGGAAGGCAGCTATGC
TCACCACTATACCACCAACGCGCACACGCGCCAGCAGATTCTACGGGAAGAGTGTTTCAAAACTGCTCTA
TCAAGAGAAATGTTCCACCTTGTGTGTGGAATGCAGCCATCACACGCGTCCATGAATCCTGTCCCTAGGC
CACCCACTGTGGGTAAGCTTCATGGTCATAGCTGTTTCCTGTGTGAAATTGTTATCCGCTCACAATTCCA
CACAACATACGAGCCGGAAGCATAAAGTGTAAAGCCTGGGGTGCCTAATGAGTGAGCTAACTCACATTAA
TTGCGTTGCGCTCACTGCCCGCTTTCCAGTCGGGAAACCTGTCGTGCCAGCTGCATTAATGAATCGGCCA
ACGCGCGGGGAGAGGCGGTTTGCGTATTGGGCGCTCTTCCGCTTCCTCGCTCACTGACTCGCTGCGCTCG
GTCGTTCGGCTGCGGCGAGCGGTATCAGCTCACTCAAAGGCGGTAATACGGTTATCCACAGAATCAGGGG
ATAACGCAGGAAAGAACATGTGAGCAAAAGGCCAGCAAAAGGCCAGGAACCGTAAAAAGGCCGCGTTGCT
GGCGTTTTTCCATAGGCTCCGCCCCCCTGACGAGCATCACAAAAATCGACGCTCAAGTCAGAGGTGGCGA
AACCCGACAGGACTATAAAGATACCAGGCGTTTCCCCCTGGAAGCTCCCTCGTGCGCTCTCCTGTTCCGA
CCCTGCCGCTTACCGGATACCTGTCCGCCTTTCTCCCTTCGGGAAGCGTGGCGCTTTCTCATAGCTCACG
CTGTAGGTATCTCAGTTCGGTGTAGGTCGTTCGCTCCAAGCTGGGCTGTGTGCACGAACCCCCCGTTCAG
CCCGACCGCTGCGCCTTATCCGGTAACTATCGTCTTGAGTCCAACCCGGTAAGACACGACTTATCGCCAC
TGGCAGCAGCCACTGGTAACAGGATTAGCAGAGCGAGGTATGTAGGCGGTGCTACAGAGTTCTTGAAGTG
GTGGCCTAACTACGGCTACACTAGAAGAACAGTATTTGGTATCTGCGCTCTGCTGAAGCCAGTTACCTTC
GGAAAAAGAGTTGGTAGCTCTTGATCCGGCAAACAAACCACCGCTGGTAGCGGTGGTTTTTTTGTTTGCA
AGCAGCAGATTACGCGCAGAAAAAAAGGATCTCAAGAAGATCCTTTGATCTTTTCTACGGGGTCTGACGC
TCAGTGGAACGAAAACTCACGTTAAGGGATTTTGGTCATGAGATTATCAAAAAGGATCTTCACCTAGATC
CTTTTAAATTAAAAATGAAGTTTTAAATCAATCTAAAGTATATATGAGTAAACTTGGTCTGACAGTTAGA
AAAACTCATCGAGCATCAAATGAAACTGCAATTTATTCATATCAGGATTATCAATACCATATTTTTGAAA
AAGCCGTTTCTGTAATGAAGGAGAAAACTCACCGAGGCAGTTCCATAGGATGGCAAGATCCTGGTATCGG
TCTGCGATTCCGACTCGTCCAACATCAATACAACCTATTAATTTCCCCTCGTCAAAAATAAGGTTATCAA
GTGAGAAATCACCATGAGTGACGACTGAATCCGGTGAGAATGGCAAAAGTTTATGCATTTCTTTCCAGAC
TTGTTCAACAGGCCAGCCATTACGCTCGTCATCAAAATCACTCGCATCAACCAAACCGTTATTCATTCGT
GATTGCGCCTGAGCGAGACGAAATACGCGATCGCTGTTAAAAGGACAATTACAAACAGGAATCGAATGCA
ACCGGCGCAGGAACACTGCCAGCGCATCAACAATATTTTCACCTGAATCAGGATATTCTTCTAATACCTG
GAATGCTGTTTTCCCAGGGATCGCAGTGGTGAGTAACCATGCATCATCAGGAGTACGGATAAAATGCTTG
ATGGTCGGAAGAGGCATAAATTCCGTCAGCCAGTTTAGTCTGACCATCTCATCTGTAACATCATTGGCAA
CGCTACCTTTGCCATGTTTCAGAAACAACTCTGGCGCATCGGGCTTCCCATACAATCGATAGATTGTCGC
ACCTGATTGCCCGACATTATCGCGAGCCCATTTATACCCATATAAATCAGCATCCATGTTGGAATTTAAT
CGCGGCCTAGAGCAAGACGTTTCCCGTTGAATATGGCTCATACTCTTCCTTTTTCAATATTATTGAAGCA
TTTATCAGGGTTATTGTCTCATGAGCGGATACATATTTGAATGTATTTAGAAAAATAAACAAATAGGGGT
TCCGCGCACATTTCCCCGAAAAGTGCCACCTGACGTCTAAGAAACCATTATTATCATGACATTAACCTAT
AAAAATAGGCGTATCACGAGGCCCTTTCGTC
Features (pLannotate 1.2.2; 15 found; start..end, strand, type, name):
    137..236     +  misc_feature   bom (fragment): basis of mobility region from pBR322
    242..395     -  CDS            lacZα (fragment): LacZα fragment of β-galactosidase; lacZ fragment
    430..448     -  promoter       SP6 promoter: promoter for bacteriophage SP6 RNA polymerase
    592..663     -  ncRNA          tRNA: Accession: RF00005 - tRNA
    789..860     -  ncRNA          tRNA: Accession: RF00005 - tRNA
   1222..1293    -  ncRNA          tRNA: Accession: RF00005 - tRNA
   1419..1490    -  ncRNA          tRNA: Accession: RF00005 - tRNA
   1659..1675    -  protein_bind   lac operator: The lac repressor binds to the lac operator to inhibit transcription in E. coli. This inhibition can be relieved by adding lactose or isopropyl-β-D-thiogalactopyranoside (IPTG). lac repressor encoded by lacI
   1683..1713    -  promoter       lac promoter: promoter for the E. coli lac operon
   1728..1749    -  protein_bind   CAP binding site: CAP binding activates transcription in the presence of cAMP. E. coli catabolite activator protein
   1762..1854    -  CDS            lacI (fragment): lac repressor; lacI; The lac repressor binds to the lac operator to inhibit transcription in E. coli. This inhibition can be relieved by adding lactose or isopropyl-β-D-thiogalactopyranoside (IPTG).
   2037..2625    -  rep_origin     ori: high-copy-number ColE1/pMB1/pBR322/pUC origin of replication
   2796..3611    -  CDS            KanR: aminoglycoside phosphotransferase; aph(3')-Ia; confers resistance to kanamycin in bacteria or G418 (Geneticin®) in eukaryotes
   3612..3716    -  promoter       AmpR promoter: bla
   3811..35      +  CDS            rop (fragment) (across the origin): Rop protein, which maintains plasmids at low copy number; rop
