[The description below was written by a language model from this plasmid's Addgene catalogue record and pLannotate feature annotations shown in this document.]
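Description:
pAAVS1 Insulator ObLiGaRe/EPB71 is a small, empty donor vector built on a pUC57 backbone and intended for nuclease-assisted integration of transgenes at the human AAVS1 safe-harbour locus. It is propagated in E. coli as a high-copy plasmid from a ColE1/pUC-type origin and selected with kanamycin through an aph(3')-Ia gene driven by the AmpR (bla) promoter. The remaining annotated backbone parts are remnants of the pUC cloning region: a lac promoter with operator and CAP site, lacZα, lacI, rop and bom fragments, and an SP6 promoter. Although it is catalogued as a bacterial expression vector, nothing in the record indicates a bacterially expressed product. The catalogue gives a total size of about 3.7 kb, while the sequenced record is 3,811 nt.

The roughly 1.2 kb insert is described as a multiple cloning site flanked by insulator elements and by inverted zinc-finger nuclease binding sites. In the ObLiGaRe (obligate ligation-gated recombination) strategy, the donor carries the same ZFN target found at the genomic locus but in inverted orientation. Co-delivered AAVS1 ZFNs cut both genome and donor, and the compatible ends are joined by non-homologous end joining to give junctions that the nuclease can no longer re-cleave. No homology arms are needed. The feature table does not label the MCS, insulators or ZFN sites directly. It does show two pairs of tRNA-like hits on either side of an unannotated gap, which may correspond to the flanking insulators, but the record does not confirm this. The insulators presumably shield an inserted cassette from surrounding chromatin effects. Users clone a cassette of interest, such as the inducible transcriptional elements featured in the associated publication, into the MCS before targeting.
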