Addgene plasmid #90018: pAAVS1 Insulator ObLiGaRe/EPB71
Purpose: Donor vector for ObLiGaRe/ZFN mediated targeting to AAVS1 locus
Depositing lab: Eric-Paul Bennett. Depositing organization: University of Copenhagen. Publication: Precise integration of inducible transcriptional elements (PrIITE) enables absolute control of gene expression. Pinto R, Hansen L, Hintze J, Almeida R, Larsen S, Coskun M, Davidsen J, Mitchelmore C, David L, Troelsen JT, Bennett EP. Nucleic Acids Res. 2017 May 4. doi: 10.1093/nar/gkx371. PubMed 28472465.
Backbone
  Vector backbone: pUC57
  Backbone manufacturer: GeneWiz
  Backbone size w/o insert (bp): 2500
  Total vector size (bp): 3700
  Vector type: Bacterial Expression
Growth in bacteria
  Bacterial resistance: Kanamycin, 50 μg/mL
  Growth temperature: 37°C
  Growth strain: DH5alpha
  Copy number: High Copy
Gene/Insert
  Gene/Insert name: MCS flanked by insulator and inverted ZFN binding sites
  Species: H. sapiens (human)
  Insert size (bp): 1235
  Cloning method: Unknown
  Sequencing primers: 5′ M13for; 3′ M13Rev
Terms and licenses: Academic/Nonprofit Terms; Industry Terms: Not Available to Industry
Depositor comments: The ZFN binding sequence is 5΄-atcctgtccctaggccacccactgtgggt-3΄.
How to cite: pAAVS1 Insulator ObLiGaRe/EPB71 was a gift from Eric-Paul Bennett (Addgene plasmid # 90018 ; http://n2t.net/addgene:90018 ; RRID:Addgene_90018)
